>Addgene plasmid #61557 | pDisplay-pHoran4 | depositor partial sequence | sequence record 100315 | pDisplay-pHoran4 sequence 711 bps
ATGGTGAGCAAGGGCGAGGAGAATAACATGGCCATCATCAAGGAGTTCATGCGCTTCAAGGTGCGCATGG
AGGGCTCCGTGAACGGCCACGAGTTCGAGATCGAGGGCGAGGGCGAGGGCCGCCCCTACGAGGGCTTTCA
GACCGCTAAGCTGAAGGTGACCAAGGGTGGCCCCCTGCCCTTCGCCTGGGACATCCTGTCCCCTCAGTTC
ACCTACGGCTCCAAGGCCTACGTGAAGCACCCCGCCGACATCCCCGACTACTTCAAGCTGTCCTTCCCCG
AGGGCTTCAAGTGGGAGCGCGTGATGAACTTCGAGGACGGCGGCGTGGTGACCGTGACCCAGGACTCCTC
CCTGCAGGACGGCGAGTTCATCTACAAGGTGAAGCTGCGCGGCACCAACTTCCCCTCCGACGGCCCCGTA
ATGCAGAAGAAGACCATGGGCTGGGAGGCCTCCTCCGAGCGGATGTACCCCGAGGACGGCGCCCTGAAGG
GCGAGATCAAGAAGAGGCTGAAGCTGAAGGACGGCGGCCACTACACCTCCGAGGTCAAGACCACCTACAA
GGCCAAGAAGCCCGTGCAGCTGCCCGGCGCCTACATCGTCGGCATCAAGTTGGACATCACCTCCCACAAC
GAGGACTACACCATCGTGGAACAGTACGAACGCGCCGAGGGCCGCCACTCCACCGGCGGCATGGACGAGC
TGTACAAGTAA
