>Addgene plasmid #61557 | pDisplay-pHoran4 | addgene partial sequence | sequence record 101519 | CMV-F 5'-CGCAAATGGGCGGTAGGCGTG-3'
CTCTCTGGCTAACTAGAGAACCCACTGCTTACTGGCTTATCGAAATTAATACGACTCACTATAGGGAGAC
CCAAGCTTGGTACCGAACTCGGATCCACTAGTAACGGCCGCCAGTGTGCTGGAATTCGGCTTGGGGATAT
CCACCATGGAGACAGACACACTCCTGCTATGGGTACTGCTGCTCTGGGTTCCAGGTTCCACTGGTGACAG
ATCTATGGTGAGCAAGGGCGAGGAGAATAACATGGCCATCATCAAGGAGTTCATGCGCTTCAAGGTGCGC
ATGGAGGGCTCCGTGAACGGCCACGAGTTCGAGATCGAGGGCGAGGGCGAGGGCCGCCCCTACGAGGGCT
TTCAGACCGCTAAGCTGAAGGTGACCAAGGGTGGCCCCCTGCCCTTCGCCTGGGACATCCTGTCCCCTCA
GTTCACCTACGGCTCCAAGGCCTACGTGAAGCACCCCGCCGACATCCCCGACTACTTCAAGCTGTCCTTC
CCCGAGGGCTTCAAGTGGGAGCGCGTGATGAACTTCGAGGACGGCGGCGTGGTGACCGTGACCCAGGACT
CCTCCCTGCAGGACGGCGAGTTCATCTACAAGGTGAAGCTGCGCGGCACCAACTTCCCCTCCGACGGCCC
CGTAATGCAGAAGAAGACCATGGGCTGGGAGGCCTCCTCCGAGCGGATGTACCCCGAGGACGGCGCCCTG
AAGGGCGAGATCAAGAAGAGGCTGAAGCTGAAGGACGGCGGCCACTACACCTCCGAGGTCAAGACCACCT
ACAAGGCCAAGAAGCCCGTGCAGCTGCCCGGCGCCTACATCGTCGGCATCAAGTTGGACATCACCTCCCA
CAACGAGGACTACACCATCGTGGAACAGTACGAACGCGCCGAGGGCCGCCACTCCACCGGCGGCAT
