>Addgene plasmid #61557 | pDisplay-pHoran4 | addgene partial sequence | sequence record 101520 | BGH-rev 5'-TAGAAGGCACAGTCGAGG-3'
TTCTTCTGCCAAAGCATGATGAGGATGATAAGGGAGATGATGGTGAGCACCACCAGGGCCAGGATGGCTG
AGATCACCACCACCTTAAAGGGCAAGGAGTGTGGCACCACGATGACCTCCTGCGTGTCCTGGCCCACAGC
ATTCAGATCCTCTTCTGAGATGAGTTTTTGTTCGTCGACGCCCTTGTACAGCTCGTCCATGCCGCCGGTG
GAGTGGCGGCCCTCGGCGCGTTCGTACTGTTCCACGATGGTGTAGTCCTCGTTGTGGGAGGTGATGTCCA
ACTTGATGCCGACGATGTAGGCGCCGGGCAGCTGCACGGGCTTCTTGGCCTTGTAGGTGGTCTTGACCTC
GGAGGTGTAGTGGCCGCCGTCCTTCAGCTTCAGCCTCTTCTTGATCTCGCCCTTCAGGGCGCCGTCCTCG
GGGTACATCCGCTCGGAGGAGGCCTCCCAGCCCATGGTCTTCTTCTGCATTACGGGGCCGTCGGAGGGGA
AGTTGGTGCCGCGCAGCTTCACCTTGTAGATGAACTCGCCGTCCTGCAGGGAGGAGTCCTGGGTCACGGT
CACCACGCCGCCGTCCTCGAAGTTCATCACGCGCTCCCACTTGAAGCCCTCGGGGAAGGACAGCTTGAAG
TAGTCGGGGATGTCGGCGGGGTGCTTCACGTAGGCCTTGGAGCCGTAGGTGAACTGAGGGGACAGGATGT
CCCAGGCGAAGGGCAGGGGGCCACCCTTGGTCACCTTCAGCTTAGCGGTCTGAAAGCCCTCGTAGGGGCG
GCCCTCGCCCTCGCCCTCGATCTCGAACTCGTGGCCGTTCACGGAGCCCTCCATGCGCACCTTGAAGCGC
ATGAACTCCTTGATGATGGCCATGTTATTCTCCTCGCCCTTGCTCACCATAGATCTGTCACCAGTGGAAC
CTGGAACCCAGAGCAGCAGTACCCATAGCAGGAGTGTGTCTGTCTCCATGGTGGATATC
