[The description below was written by a language model from this plasmid's Addgene catalogue record.]
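Description:
pDisplay-pHoran4 is a mammalian expression plasmid built on the commercial pDisplay backbone, carrying a synthetic insert of about 700 bp that encodes pHoran4, an orange fluorescent protein-based pH indicator also recorded as mOrange M163K. Expression is driven by the CMV promoter, a strong constitutive promoter in most mammalian cell types. The listed reverse sequencing primer anneals in a BGH region, which suggests a bovine growth hormone polyadenylation signal downstream of the insert. The depositor notes a C-terminal Myc epitope tag in frame with pHoran4, which allows antibody-based detection of the fusion. The plasmid is maintained in bacteria at high copy under ampicillin selection, and a neomycin resistance marker permits G418 selection of stably transfected mammalian cells.

The pDisplay system is generally designed to route a protein through the secretory pathway and anchor it on the extracellular face of the plasma membrane, using an N-terminal signal peptide and a C-terminal transmembrane domain. The record does not itemise these elements for this construct, and no feature table is provided, so the exact fusion architecture around pHoran4 cannot be confirmed here. Surface display would expose the sensor to the extracellular medium, or to the lumen of vesicles and endosomes, where pH changes alter its fluorescence. This fits the associated publication, which concerns pH-sensitive fluorescent proteins for imaging exocytosis and endocytosis. The construct is therefore suited to characterising the pH response of pHoran4 in living cells and to serving as an orange pH reporter alongside indicators of other colours. The cloning method is recorded as unknown.
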