Addgene plasmid #61557: pDisplay-pHoran4
Purpose: Orange fluorescent protein based pH indicator in pDisplay vector
Depositing lab: Robert Campbell. Depositing organization: University of Alberta. Publication: pHuji, a pH-sensitive red fluorescent protein for imaging of exo- and endocytosis. Shen Y, Rosendale M, Campbell RE, Perrais D. J Cell Biol. 2014 Nov 10;207(3):419-32. doi: 10.1083/jcb.201404107. PubMed 25385186.
Backbone
  Vector backbone: pDisplay
  Backbone manufacturer: Invitrogen
  Vector type: Mammalian Expression
  Selectable markers: Neomycin (select with G418)
Growth in bacteria
  Bacterial resistance: Ampicillin, 100 μg/mL
  Growth temperature: 37°C
  Growth strain: DH10B
  Copy number: High Copy
Gene/Insert
  Gene/Insert name: pHoran4 (alt name: mOrange M163K)
  Species: Synthetic
  Insert size (bp): 700
  Promoter: CMV
  Cloning method: Unknown
  Sequencing primers: 5′ CMV-F; 3′ BGH-rev
Terms and licenses: Academic/Nonprofit Terms; Industry Terms: Not Available to Industry
Depositor comments: There is a C terminal Myc tag in frame with pHoran.
How to cite: pDisplay-pHoran4 was a gift from Robert Campbell (Addgene plasmid # 61557 ; http://n2t.net/addgene:61557 ; RRID:Addgene_61557)
